>Addgene plasmid #119749 | pGEX6P1-DEST | depositor full sequence | sequence record 226698 | pGEX6P1-DEST sequence 6697 bps
ACGTTATCGACTGCACGGTGCACCAATGCTTCTGGCGTCAGGCAGCCATCGGAAGCTGTGGTATGGCTGT
GCAGGTCGTAAATCACTGCATAATTCGTGTCGCTCAAGGCGCACTCCCGTTCTGGATAATGTTTTTTGCG
CCGACATCATAACGGTTCTGGCAAATATTCTGAAATGAGCTGTTGACAATTAATCATCGGCTCGTATAAT
GTGTGGAATTGTGAGCGGATAACAATTTCACACAGGAAACAGTATTCATGTCCCCTATACTAGGTTATTG
GAAAATTAAGGGCCTTGTGCAACCCACTCGACTTCTTTTGGAATATCTTGAAGAAAAATATGAAGAGCAT
TTGTATGAGCGCGATGAAGGTGATAAATGGCGAAACAAAAAGTTTGAATTGGGTTTGGAGTTTCCCAATC
TTCCTTATTATATTGATGGTGATGTTAAATTAACACAGTCTATGGCCATCATACGTTATATAGCTGACAA
GCACAACATGTTGGGTGGTTGTCCAAAAGAGCGTGCAGAGATTTCAATGCTTGAAGGAGCGGTTTTGGAT
ATTAGATACGGTGTTTCGAGAATTGCATATAGTAAAGACTTTGAAACTCTCAAAGTTGATTTTCTTAGCA
AGCTACCTGAAATGCTGAAAATGTTCGAAGATCGTTTATGTCATAAAACATATTTAAATGGTGATCATGT
AACCCATCCTGACTTCATGTTGTATGACGCTCTTGATGTTGTTTTATACATGGACCCAATGTGCCTGGAT
GCGTTCCCAAAATTAGTTTGTTTTAAAAAACGTATTGAAGCTATCCCACAAATTGATAAGTACTTGAAAT
CCAGCAAGTATATAGCATGGCCTTTGCAGGGCTGGCAAGCCACGTTTGGTGGTGGCGACCATCCTCCAAA
ATCGGATCTGGAAGTTCTGTTCCAGGGGCCCCTGGGATCCCCGGAATTCCCATCAACAAGTTTGTACAAA
AAAGCTGAACGAGAAACGTAAAATGATATAAATATCAATATATTAAATTAGATTTTGCATAAAAAACAGA
CTACATAATACTGTAAAACACAACATATCCAGTCACTATGGCGGCCGCATTAGGCACCCCAGGCTTTACA
CTTTATGCTTCCGGCTCGTATAATGTGTGGATTTTGAGTTAGGATCCGTCGAGATTTTCAGGAGCTAAGG
AAGCTAAAATGGAGAAAAAAATCACTGGATATACCACCGTTGATATATCCCAATGGCATCGTAAAGAACA
TTTTGAGGCATTTCAGTCAGTTGCTCAATGTACCTATAACCAGACCGTTCAGCTGGATATTACGGCCTTT
TTAAAGACCGTAAAGAAAAATAAGCACAAGTTTTATCCGGCCTTTATTCACATTCTTGCCCGCCTGATGA
ATGCTCATCCGGAATTCCGTATGGCAATGAAAGACGGTGAGCTGGTGATATGGGATAGTGTTCACCCTTG
TTACACCGTTTTCCATGAGCAAACTGAAACGTTTTCATCGCTCTGGAGTGAATACCACGACGATTTCCGG
CAGTTTCTACACATATATTCGCAAGATGTGGCGTGTTACGGTGAAAACCTGGCCTATTTCCCTAAAGGGT
TTATTGAGAATATGTTTTTCGTCTCAGCCAATCCCTGGGTGAGTTTCACCAGTTTTGATTTAAACGTGGC
CAATATGGACAACTTCTTCGCCCCCGTTTTCACCATGGGCAAATATTATACGCAAGGCGACAAGGTGCTG
ATGCCGCTGGCGATTCAGGTTCATCATGCCGTTTGTGATGGCTTCCATGTCGGCAGAATGCTTAATGAAT
TACAACAGTACTGCGATGAGTGGCAGGGCGGGGCGTAAAGATCTGGATCCGGCTTACTAAAAGCCAGATA
ACAGTATGCGTATTTGCGCGCTGATTTTTGCGGTATAAGAATATATACTGATATGTATACCCGAAGTATG
TCAAAAAGAGGTATGCTATGAAGCAGCGTATTACAGTGACAGTTGACAGCGACAGCTATCAGTTGCTCAA
GGCATATATGATGTCAATATCTCCGGTCTGGTAAGCACAACCATGCAGAATGAAGCCCGTCGTCTGCGTG
CCGAACGCTGGAAAGCGGAAAATCAGGAAGGGATGGCTGAGGTCGCCCGGTTTATTGAAATGAACGGCTC
TTTTGCTGACGAGAACAGGGGCTGGTGAAATGCAGTTTAAGGTTTACACCTATAAAAGAGAGAGCCGTTA
TCGTCTGTTTGTGGATGTACAGAGTGATATTATTGACACGCCCGGGCGACGGATGGTGATCCCCCTGGCC
AGTGCACGTCTGCTGTCAGATAAAGTCTCCCGTGAACTTTACCCGGTGGTGCATATCGGGGATGAAAGCT
GGCGCATGATGACCACCGATATGGCCAGTGTGCCGGTCTCCGTTATCGGGGAAGAAGTGGCTGATCTCAG
CCACCGCGAAAATGACATCAAAAACGCCATTAACCTGATGTTCTGGGGAATATAAATGTCAGGCTCCCTT
ATACACAGCCAGTCTGCAGGTCGACCATAGTGACTGGATATGTTGTGTTTTACAGTATTATGTAGTCTGT
TTTTTATGCAAAATCTAATTTAATATATTGATATTTATATCATTTTACGTTTCTCGTTCAGCTTTCTTGT
ACAAAGTGGTTGATGGGTCGACTCGAGCGGCCGCATCGTGACTGACTGACGATCTGCCTCGCGCGTTTCG
GTGATGACGGTGAAAACCTCTGACACATGCAGCTCCCGGAGACGGTCACAGCTTGTCTGTAAGCGGATGC
CGGGAGCAGACAAGCCCGTCAGGGCGCGTCAGCGGGTGTTGGCGGGTGTCGGGGCGCAGCCATGACCCAG
TCACGTAGCGATAGCGGAGTGTATAATTCTTGAAGACGAAAGGGCCTCGTGATACGCCTATTTTTATAGG
TTAATGTCATGATAATAATGGTTTCTTAGACGTCAGGTGGCACTTTTCGGGGAAATGTGCGCGGAACCCC
TATTTGTTTATTTTTCTAAATACATTCAAATATGTATCCGCTCATGAGACAATAACCCTGATAAATGCTT
CAATAATATTGAAAAAGGAAGAGTATGAGTATTCAACATTTCCGTGTCGCCCTTATTCCCTTTTTTGCGG
CATTTTGCCTTCCTGTTTTTGCTCACCCAGAAACGCTGGTGAAAGTAAAAGATGCTGAAGATCAGTTGGG
TGCACGAGTGGGTTACATCGAACTGGATCTCAACAGCGGTAAGATCCTTGAGAGTTTTCGCCCCGAAGAA
CGTTTTCCAATGATGAGCACTTTTAAAGTTCTGCTATGTGGCGCGGTATTATCCCGTGTTGACGCCGGGC
AAGAGCAACTCGGTCGCCGCATACACTATTCTCAGAATGACTTGGTTGAGTACTCACCAGTCACAGAAAA
GCATCTTACGGATGGCATGACAGTAAGAGAATTATGCAGTGCTGCCATAACCATGAGTGATAACACTGCG
GCCAACTTACTTCTGACAACGATCGGAGGACCGAAGGAGCTAACCGCTTTTTTGCACAACATGGGGGATC
ATGTAACTCGCCTTGATCGTTGGGAACCGGAGCTGAATGAAGCCATACCAAACGACGAGCGTGACACCAC
GATGCCTGCAGCAATGGCAACAACGTTGCGCAAACTATTAACTGGCGAACTACTTACTCTAGCTTCCCGG
CAACAATTAATAGACTGGATGGAGGCGGATAAAGTTGCAGGACCACTTCTGCGCTCGGCCCTTCCGGCTG
GCTGGTTTATTGCTGATAAATCTGGAGCCGGTGAGCGTGGGTCTCGCGGTATCATTGCAGCACTGGGGCC
AGATGGTAAGCCCTCCCGTATCGTAGTTATCTACACGACGGGGAGTCAGGCAACTATGGATGAACGAAAT
AGACAGATCGCTGAGATAGGTGCCTCACTGATTAAGCATTGGTAACTGTCAGACCAAGTTTACTCATATA
TACTTTAGATTGATTTAAAACTTCATTTTTAATTTAAAAGGATCTAGGTGAAGATCCTTTTTGATAATCT
CATGACCAAAATCCCTTAACGTGAGTTTTCGTTCCACTGAGCGTCAGACCCCGTAGAAAAGATCAAAGGA
TCTTCTTGAGATCCTTTTTTTCTGCGCGTAATCTGCTGCTTGCAAACAAAAAAACCACCGCTACCAGCGG
TGGTTTGTTTGCCGGATCAAGAGCTACCAACTCTTTTTCCGAAGGTAACTGGCTTCAGCAGAGCGCAGAT
ACCAAATACTGTCCTTCTAGTGTAGCCGTAGTTAGGCCACCACTTCAAGAACTCTGTAGCACCGCCTACA
TACCTCGCTCTGCTAATCCTGTTACCAGTGGCTGCTGCCAGTGGCGATAAGTCGTGTCTTACCGGGTTGG
ACTCAAGACGATAGTTACCGGATAAGGCGCAGCGGTCGGGCTGAACGGGGGGTTCGTGCACACAGCCCAG
CTTGGAGCGAACGACCTACACCGAACTGAGATACCTACAGCGTGAGCTATGAGAAAGCGCCACGCTTCCC
GAAGGGAGAAAGGCGGACAGGTATCCGGTAAGCGGCAGGGTCGGAACAGGAGAGCGCACGAGGGAGCTTC
CAGGGGGAAACGCCTGGTATCTTTATAGTCCTGTCGGGTTTCGCCACCTCTGACTTGAGCGTCGATTTTT
GTGATGCTCGTCAGGGGGGCGGAGCCTATGGAAAAACGCCAGCAACGCGGCCTTTTTACGGTTCCTGGCC
TTTTGCTGGCCTTTTGCTCACATGTTCTTTCCTGCGTTATCCCCTGATTCTGTGGATAACCGTATTACCG
CCTTTGAGTGAGCTGATACCGCTCGCCGCAGCCGAACGACCGAGCGCAGCGAGTCAGTGAGCGAGGAAGC
GGAAGAGCGCCTGATGCGGTATTTTCTCCTTACGCATCTGTGCGGTATTTCACACCGCATAAATTCCGAC
ACCATCGAATGGTGCAAAACCTTTCGCGGTATGGCATGATAGCGCCCGGAAGAGAGTCAATTCAGGGTGG
TGAATGTGAAACCAGTAACGTTATACGATGTCGCAGAGTATGCCGGTGTCTCTTATCAGACCGTTTCCCG
CGTGGTGAACCAGGCCAGCCACGTTTCTGCGAAAACGCGGGAAAAAGTGGAAGCGGCGATGGCGGAGCTG
AATTACATTCCCAACCGCGTGGCACAACAACTGGCGGGCAAACAGTCGTTGCTGATTGGCGTTGCCACCT
CCAGTCTGGCCCTGCACGCGCCGTCGCAAATTGTCGCGGCGATTAAATCTCGCGCCGATCAACTGGGTGC
CAGCGTGGTGGTGTCGATGGTAGAACGAAGCGGCGTCGAAGCCTGTAAAGCGGCGGTGCACAATCTTCTC
GCGCAACGCGTCAGTGGGCTGATCATTAACTATCCGCTGGATGACCAGGATGCCATTGCTGTGGAAGCTG
CCTGCACTAATGTTCCGGCGTTATTTCTTGATGTCTCTGACCAGACACCCATCAACAGTATTATTTTCTC
CCATGAAGACGGTACGCGACTGGGCGTGGAGCATCTGGTCGCATTGGGTCACCAGCAAATCGCGCTGTTA
GCGGGCCCATTAAGTTCTGTCTCGGCGCGTCTGCGTCTGGCTGGCTGGCATAAATATCTCACTCGCAATC
AAATTCAGCCGATAGCGGAACGGGAAGGCGACTGGAGTGCCATGTCCGGTTTTCAACAAACCATGCAAAT
GCTGAATGAGGGCATCGTTCCCACTGCGATGCTGGTTGCCAACGATCAGATGGCGCTGGGCGCAATGCGC
GCCATTACCGAGTCCGGGCTGCGCGTTGGTGCGGATATCTCGGTAGTGGGATACGACGATACCGAAGACA
GCTCATGTTATATCCCGCCGTCAACCACCATCAAACAGGATTTTCGCCTGCTGGGGCAAACCAGCGTGGA
CCGCTTGCTGCAACTCTCTCAGGGCCAGGCGGTGAAGGGCAATCAGCTGTTGCCCGTCTCACTGGTGAAA
AGAAAAACCACCCTGGCGCCCAATACGCAAACCGCCTCTCCCCGCGCGTTGGCCGATTCATTAATGCAGC
TGGCACGACAGGTTTCCCGACTGGAAAGCGGGCAGTGAGCGCAACGCAATTAATGTGAGTTAGCTCACTC
ATTAGGCACCCCAGGCTTTACACTTTATGCTTCCGGCTCGTATGTTGTGTGGAATTGTGAGCGGATAACA
ATTTCACACAGGAAACAGCTATGACCATGATTACGGATTCACTGGCCGTCGTTTTACAACGTCGTGACTG
GGAAAACCCTGGCGTTACCCAACTTAATCGCCTTGCAGCACATCCCCCTTTCGCCAGCTGGCGTAATAGC
GAAGAGGCCCGCACCGATCGCCCTTCCCAACAGTTGCGCAGCCTGAATGGCGAATGGCGCTTTGCCTGGT
TTCCGGCACCAGAAGCGGTGCCGGAAAGCTGGCTGGAGTGCGATCTTCCTGAGGCCGATACTGTCGTCGT
CCCCTCAAACTGGCAGATGCACGGTTACGATGCGCCCATCTACACCAACGTAACCTATCCCATTACGGTC
AATCCGCCGTTTGTTCCCACGGAGAATCCGACGGGTTGTTACTCGCTCACATTTAATGTTGATGAAAGCT
GGCTACAGGAAGGCCAGACGCGAATTATTTTTGATGGCGTTGGAATT
Features (pLannotate 1.2.2; 23 found; start..end, strand, type, name):
      6..107     -  CDS            yciV (fragment): RNAAM_ECOLI - Also known as trpH From Escherichia coli (strain K12).
    183..211     +  promoter       tac promoter: strong E. coli promoter; hybrid between the trp and lac UV5 promoters
    219..235     +  protein_bind   lac operator: The lac repressor binds to the lac operator to inhibit transcription in E. coli. This inhibition can be relieved by adding lactose or isopropyl-β-D-thiogalactopyranoside (IPTG). lac repressor encoded by lacI
    258..911     +  CDS            GST26_SCHJA: Experimental evidence at protein level: Swiss-Prot protein existence level 1. GST isoenzymes appear to play a central role in the parasite detoxification system. Other functions are also suspected including a role in increasing the solubility of haematin in the parasite gut. From Schistosoma japonicum (Blood fluke).
    966..1090    +  protein_bind   attR1: mutant version of attR; recombination site for the Gateway® LR reaction LR Clonase™
   1115..1145    +  promoter       lac UV5 promoter: E. coli lac promoter with an "up" mutation
   1169..1198    +  promoter       cat promoter (fragment): promoter of the E. coli cat gene encoding chloramphenicol acetyltransferase
   1199..1858    +  CDS            CmR: chloramphenicol acetyltransferase; cat; confers resistance to chloramphenicol
   2037..2195    +  CDS            ccdA (fragment): CCDA_ECO57 - Also known as H, letA. Experimental evidence at protein level: Swiss-Prot protein existence level 1. Antitoxin component of a type II toxin-antitoxin (TA) system which inhibits the post-segregational killing (PSK) of plasmid-free cells, also referred to as a plasmid addiction system. Binds to and blocks the activity of CcdB; will also remove bound CcdB protein from the CcdB-GyrA complex by forming a CcdA-CcdB complex, a process termed rejuvenation. Functions as a transcriptional corepressor for the ccdAB operon, repression also requires CcdB (By similarity). From Escherichia coli
   2200..2502    +  CDS            ccdB: CCDB_ECOLI - Also known as G, letB, letD. Experimental evidence at protein level: Swiss-Prot protein existence level 1. Toxic component of a type II toxin-antitoxin (TA) system, functioning in plasmid maintainence. Responsible for the post- segregational killing (PSK) of plasmid-free cells, also referred to as a plasmid addiction system. Half-life of over 2 hours. Cell killing by CcdB is accompanied by filamentation, defects in chromosome and plasmid segregation, defects in cell division, formation of anucleate cells, decreased DNA synthesis and plasmid loss. Interferes with the activity of DN
   2546..2670    -  protein_bind   attR2: mutant version of attR; recombination site for the Gateway® LR reaction LR Clonase™
   2714..2753    +  CDS            rop (fragment): Rop protein, which maintains plasmids at low copy number; rop
   2855..2895    +  misc_feature   bom (fragment): basis of mobility region from pBR322
   3000..3104    +  promoter       AmpR promoter: bla
   3105..3965    +  CDS            AmpR: β-lactamase; bla; confers resistance to ampicillin, carbenicillin, and related antibiotics
   4136..4724    +  rep_origin     ori: high-copy-number ColE1/pMB1/pBR322/pUC origin of replication
   4910..4961    -  misc_feature   bom (fragment): basis of mobility region from pBR322
   4968..5045    +  promoter       lacIq promoter: lacI (mutant); In the lacIq allele, a single base change in the promoter boosts expression of the lacI gene about 10-fold.
   5046..6128    +  CDS            lacI: lac repressor; lacI; The lac repressor binds to the lac operator to inhibit transcription in E. coli. This inhibition can be relieved by adding lactose or isopropyl-β-D-thiogalactopyranoside (IPTG).
   6141..6162    +  protein_bind   CAP binding site: CAP binding activates transcription in the presence of cAMP. E. coli catabolite activator protein
   6177..6207    +  promoter       lac promoter: promoter for the E. coli lac operon
   6215..6231    +  protein_bind   lac operator: The lac repressor binds to the lac operator to inhibit transcription in E. coli. This inhibition can be relieved by adding lactose or isopropyl-β-D-thiogalactopyranoside (IPTG). lac repressor encoded by lacI
   6251..6424    +  CDS            lacZα: LacZα fragment of β-galactosidase; lacZ fragment
