>Addgene plasmid #119749 | pGEX6P1-DEST | addgene full sequence | sequence record 233993 | Addgene NGS Result
TGTGGAATTGTGAGCGGATAACAATTTCACACAGGAAACAGTATTCATGTCCCCTATACTAGGTTATTGG
AAAATTAAGGGCCTTGTGCAACCCACTCGACTTCTTTTGGAATATCTTGAAGAAAAATATGAAGAGCATT
TGTATGAGCGCGATGAAGGTGATAAATGGCGAAACAAAAAGTTTGAATTGGGTTTGGAGTTTCCCAATCT
TCCTTATTATATTGATGGTGATGTTAAATTAACACAGTCTATGGCCATCATACGTTATATAGCTGACAAG
CACAACATGTTGGGTGGTTGTCCAAAAGAGCGTGCAGAGATTTCAATGCTTGAAGGAGCGGTTTTGGATA
TTAGATACGGTGTTTCGAGAATTGCATATAGTAAAGACTTTGAAACTCTCAAAGTTGATTTTCTTAGCAA
GCTACCTGAAATGCTGAAAATGTTCGAAGATCGTTTATGTCATAAAACATATTTAAATGGTGATCATGTA
ACCCATCCTGACTTCATGTTGTATGACGCTCTTGATGTTGTTTTATACATGGACCCAATGTGCCTGGATG
CGTTCCCAAAATTAGTTTGTTTTAAAAAACGTATTGAAGCTATCCCACAAATTGATAAGTACTTGAAATC
CAGCAAGTATATAGCATGGCCTTTGCAGGGCTGGCAAGCCACGTTTGGTGGTGGCGACCATCCTCCAAAA
TCGGATCTGGAAGTTCTGTTCCAGGGGCCCCTGGGATCCCCGGAATTCCCATCAACAAGTTTGTACAAAA
AAGCTGAACGAGAAACGTAAAATGATATAAATATCAATATATTAAATTAGATTTTGCATAAAAAACAGAC
TACATAATACTGTAAAACACAACATATCCAGTCACTATGGCGGCCGCATTAGGCACCCCAGGCTTTACAC
TTTATGCTTCCGGCTCGTATAATGTGTGGATTTTGAGTTAGGATCCGTCGAGATTTTCAGGAGCTAAGGA
AGCTAAAATGGAGAAAAAAATCACTGGATATACCACCGTTGATATATCCCAATGGCATCGTAAAGAACAT
TTTGAGGCATTTCAGTCAGTTGCTCAATGTACCTATAACCAGACCGTTCAGCTGGATATTACGGCCTTTT
TAAAGACCGTAAAGAAAAATAAGCACAAGTTTTATCCGGCCTTTATTCACATTCTTGCCCGCCTGATGAA
TGCTCATCCGGAATTCCGTATGGCAATGAAAGACGGTGAGCTGGTGATATGGGATAGTGTTCACCCTTGT
TACACCGTTTTCCATGAGCAAACTGAAACGTTTTCATCGCTCTGGAGTGAATACCACGACGATTTCCGGC
AGTTTCTACACATATATTCGCAAGATGTGGCGTGTTACGGTGAAAACCTGGCCTATTTCCCTAAAGGGTT
TATTGAGAATATGTTTTTCGTCTCAGCCAATCCCTGGGTGAGTTTCACCAGTTTTGATTTAAACGTGGCC
AATATGGACAACTTCTTCGCCCCCGTTTTCACCATGGGCAAATATTATACGCAAGGCGACAAGGTGCTGA
TGCCGCTGGCGATTCAGGTTCATCATGCCGTTTGTGATGGCTTCCATGTCGGCAGAATGCTTAATGAATT
ACAACAGTACTGCGATGAGTGGCAGGGCGGGGCGTAAAGATCTGGATCCGGCTTACTAAAAGCCAGATAA
CAGTATGCGTATTTGCGCGCTGATTTTTGCGGTATAAGAATATATACTGATATGTATACCCGAAGTATGT
CAAAAAGAGGTATGCTATGAAGCAGCGTATTACAGTGACAGTTGACAGCGACAGCTATCAGTTGCTCAAG
GCATATATGATGTCAATATCTCCGGTCTGGTAAGCACAACCATGCAGAATGAAGCCCGTCGTCTGCGTGC
CGAACGCTGGAAAGCGGAAAATCAGGAAGGGATGGCTGAGGTCGCCCGGTTTATTGAAATGAACGGCTCT
TTTGCTGACGAGAACAGGGGCTGGTGAAATGCAGTTTAAGGTTTACACCTATAAAAGAGAGAGCCGTTAT
CGTCTGTTTGTGGATGTACAGAGTGATATTATTGACACGCCCGGGCGACGGATGGTGATCCCCCTGGCCA
GTGCACGTCTGCTGTCAGATAAAGTCTCCCGTGAACTTTACCCGGTGGTGCATATCGGGGATGAAAGCTG
GCGCATGATGACCACCGATATGGCCAGTGTGCCGGTCTCCGTTATCGGGGAAGAAGTGGCTGATCTCAGC
CACCGCGAAAATGACATCAAAAACGCCATTAACCTGATGTTCTGGGGAATATAAATGTCAGGCTCCCTTA
TACACAGCCAGTCTGCAGGTCGACCATAGTGACTGGATATGTTGTGTTTTACAGTATTATGTAGTCTGTT
TTTTATGCAAAATCTAATTTAATATATTGATATTTATATCATTTTACGTTTCTCGTTCAGCTTTCTTGTA
CAAAGTGGTTGATGGGTCGACTCGAGCGGCCGCATCGTGACTGACTGACGATCTGCCTCGCGCGTTTCGG
TGATGACGGTGAAAACCTCTGACACATGCAGCTCCCGGAGACGGTCACAGCTTGTCTGTAAGCGGATGCC
GGGAGCAGACAAGCCCGTCAGGGCGCGTCAGCGGGTGTTGGCGGGTGTCGGGGCGCAGCCATGACCCAGT
CACGTAGCGATAGCGGAGTGTATAATTCTTGAAGACGAAAGGGCCTCGTGATACGCCTATTTTTATAGGT
TAATGTCATGATAATAATGGTTTCTTAGACGTCAGGTGGCACTTTTCGGGGAAATGTGCGCGGAACCCCT
ATTTGTTTATTTTTCTAAATACATTCAAATATGTATCCGCTCATGAGACAATAACCCTGATAAATGCTTC
AATAATATTGAAAAAGGAAGAGTATGAGTATTCAACATTTCCGTGTCGCCCTTATTCCCTTTTTTGCGGC
ATTTTGCCTTCCTGTTTTTGCTCACCCAGAAACGCTGGTGAAAGTAAAAGATGCTGAAGATCAGTTGGGT
GCACGAGTGGGTTACATCGAACTGGATCTCAACAGCGGTAAGATCCTTGAGAGTTTTCGCCCCGAAGAAC
GTTTTCCAATGATGAGCACTTTTAAAGTTCTGCTATGTGGCGCGGTATTATCCCGTGTTGACGCCGGGCA
AGAGCAACTCGGTCGCCGCATACACTATTCTCAGAATGACTTGGTTGAGTACTCACCAGTCACAGAAAAG
CATCTTACGGATGGCATGACAGTAAGAGAATTATGCAGTGCTGCCATAACCATGAGTGATAACACTGCGG
CCAACTTACTTCTGACAACGATCGGAGGACCGAAGGAGCTAACCGCTTTTTTGCACAACATGGGGGATCA
TGTAACTCGCCTTGATCGTTGGGAACCGGAGCTGAATGAAGCCATACCAAACGACGAGCGTGACACCACG
ATGCCTGCAGCAATGGCAACAACGTTGCGCAAACTATTAACTGGCGAACTACTTACTCTAGCTTCCCGGC
AACAATTAATAGACTGGATGGAGGCGGATAAAGTTGCAGGACCACTTCTGCGCTCGGCCCTTCCGGCTGG
CTGGTTTATTGCTGATAAATCTGGAGCCGGTGAGCGTGGGTCTCGCGGTATCATTGCAGCACTGGGGCCA
GATGGTAAGCCCTCCCGTATCGTAGTTATCTACACGACGGGGAGTCAGGCAACTATGGATGAACGAAATA
GACAGATCGCTGAGATAGGTGCCTCACTGATTAAGCATTGGTAACTGTCAGACCAAGTTTACTCATATAT
ACTTTAGATTGATTTAAAACTTCATTTTTAATTTAAAAGGATCTAGGTGAAGATCCTTTTTGATAATCTC
ATGACCAAAATCCCTTAACGTGAGTTTTCGTTCCACTGAGCGTCAGACCCCGTAGAAAAGATCAAAGGAT
CTTCTTGAGATCCTTTTTTTCTGCGCGTAATCTGCTGCTTGCAAACAAAAAAACCACCGCTACCAGCGGT
GGTTTGTTTGCCGGATCAAGAGCTACCAACTCTTTTTCCGAAGGTAACTGGCTTCAGCAGAGCGCAGATA
CCAAATACTGTCCTTCTAGTGTAGCCGTAGTTAGGCCACCACTTCAAGAACTCTGTAGCACCGCCTACAT
ACCTCGCTCTGCTAATCCTGTTACCAGTGGCTGCTGCCAGTGGCGATAAGTCGTGTCTTACCGGGTTGGA
CTCAAGACGATAGTTACCGGATAAGGCGCAGCGGTCGGGCTGAACGGGGGGTTCGTGCACACAGCCCAGC
TTGGAGCGAACGACCTACACCGAACTGAGATACCTACAGCGTGAGCTATGAGAAAGCGCCACGCTTCCCG
AAGGGAGAAAGGCGGACAGGTATCCGGTAAGCGGCAGGGTCGGAACAGGAGAGCGCACGAGGGAGCTTCC
AGGGGGAAACGCCTGGTATCTTTATAGTCCTGTCGGGTTTCGCCACCTCTGACTTGAGCGTCGATTTTTG
TGATGCTCGTCAGGGGGGCGGAGCCTATGGAAAAACGCCAGCAACGCGGCCTTTTTACGGTTCCTGGCCT
TTTGCTGGCCTTTTGCTCACATGTTCTTTCCTGCGTTATCCCCTGATTCTGTGGATAACCGTATTACCGC
CTTTGAGTGAGCTGATACCGCTCGCCGCAGCCGAACGACCGAGCGCAGCGAGTCAGTGAGCGAGGAAGCG
GAAGAGCGCCTGATGCGGTATTTTCTCCTTACGCATCTGTGCGGTATTTCACACCGCATAAATTCCGACA
CCATCGAATGGCGCAAAACCTTTCGCGGTATGGCATGATAGCGCCCGGAAGAGAGTCAATTCAGGGTGGT
GAATGTGAAACCAGTAACGTTATACGATGTCGCAGAGTATGCCGGTGTCTCTTATCAGACCGTTTCCCGC
GTGGTGAACCAGGCCAGCCACGTTTCTGCGAAAACGCGGGAAAAAGTGGAAGCGGCGATGGCGGAGCTGA
ATTACATTCCCAACCGCGTGGCACAACAACTGGCGGGCAAACAGTCGTTGCTGATTGGCGTTGCCACCTC
CAGTCTGGCCCTGCACGCGCCGTCGCAAATTGTCGCGGCGATTAAATCTCGCGCCGATCAACTGGGTGCC
AGCGTGGTGGTGTCGATGGTAGAACGAAGCGGCGTCGAAGCCTGTAAAGCGGCGGTGCACAATCTTCTCG
CGCAACGCGTCAGTGGGCTGATCATTAACTATCCGCTGGATGACCAGGATGCCATTGCTGTGGAAGCTGC
CTGCACTAATGTTCCGGCGTTATTTCTTGATGTCTCTGACCAGACACCCATCAACAGTATTATTTTCTCC
CATGAAGACGGTACGCGACTGGGCGTGGAGCATCTGGTCGCATTGGGTCACCAGCAAATCGCGCTGTTAG
CGGGCCCATTAAGTTCTGTCTCGGCGCGTCTGCGTCTGGCTGGCTGGCATAAATATCTCACTCGCAATCA
AATTCAGCCGATAGCGGAACGGGAAGGCGACTGGAGTGCCATGTCCGGTTTTCAACAAACCATGCAAATG
CTGAATGAGGGCATCGTTCCCACTGCGATGCTGGTTGCCAACGATCAGATGGCGCTGGGCGCAATGCGCG
CCATTACCGAGTCCGGGCTGCGCGTTGGTGCGGATATCTCGGTAGTGGGATACGACGATACCGAAGACAG
CTCATGTTATATCCCGCCGTTAACCACCATCAAACAGGATTTTCGCCTGCTGGGGCAAACCAGCGTGGAC
CGCTTGCTGCAACTCTCTCAGGGCCAGGCGGTGAAGGGCAATCAGCTGTTGCCCGTCTCACTGGTGAAAA
GAAAAACCACGCTAGCGCCCAATACGCAAACCGCCTCTCCCCGCGCGTTGGCCGATTCATTAATGCAGCT
GGCACGACAGGTTTCCCGACTGGAAAGCGGGCAGTGAGCGCAACGCAATTAATGTAAGTTAGCTCACTCA
TTAGGCACCCCAGGCTTTACACTTTATGCTTCCGGCTCGTATGTTGTGTGGAATTGTGAGCGGATAACAA
TTTCACACAGGAAACAGCTATGACCATGATTACGGATTCACTGGCCGTCGTTTTACAACGTCGTGACTGG
GAAAACCCTGGCGTTACCCAACTTAATCGCCTTGCAGCACATCCCCCTTTCGCCAGCTGGCGTAATAGCG
AAGAGGCCCGCACCGATCGCCCTTCCCAACAGTTGCGCAGCCTGAATGGCGAATGGCGCTTTGCCTGGTT
TCCGGCACCAGAAGCGGTGCCGGAAAGCTGGCTGGAGTGCGATCTTCCTGAGGCCGATACTGTCGTCGTC
CCCTCAAACTGGCAGATGCACGGTTACGATGCGCCCATCTACACCAACGTGACCTATCCCATTACGGTCA
ATCCGCCGTTTGTTCCCACGGAGAATCCGACGGGTTGTTACTCGCTCACATTTAATGTTGATGAAAGCTG
GCTACAGGAAGGCCAGACGCGAATTATTTTTGATGGCGTTGGAATTAGCTTATCGACTGCACGGTGCACC
AATGCTTCTGGCGTCAGGCAGCCATCGGAAGCTGTGGTATGGCTGTGCAGGTCGTAAATCACTGCATAAT
TCGTGTCGCTCAAGGCGCACTCCCGTTCTGGATAATGTTTTTTGCGCCGACATCATAACGGTTCTGGCAA
ATATTCTGAAATGAGCTGTTGACAATTAATCATCGGCTCGTATAATG
Features (pLannotate 1.2.2; 23 found; start..end, strand, type, name):
      8..24      +  protein_bind   lac operator: The lac repressor binds to the lac operator to inhibit transcription in E. coli. This inhibition can be relieved by adding lactose or isopropyl-β-D-thiogalactopyranoside (IPTG). lac repressor encoded by lacI
     47..700     +  CDS            GST26_SCHJA: Experimental evidence at protein level: Swiss-Prot protein existence level 1. GST isoenzymes appear to play a central role in the parasite detoxification system. Other functions are also suspected including a role in increasing the solubility of haematin in the parasite gut. From Schistosoma japonicum (Blood fluke).
    755..879     +  protein_bind   attR1: mutant version of attR; recombination site for the Gateway® LR reaction LR Clonase™
    904..934     +  promoter       lac UV5 promoter: E. coli lac promoter with an "up" mutation
    958..987     +  promoter       cat promoter (fragment): promoter of the E. coli cat gene encoding chloramphenicol acetyltransferase
    988..1647    +  CDS            CmR: chloramphenicol acetyltransferase; cat; confers resistance to chloramphenicol
   1826..1984    +  CDS            ccdA (fragment): CCDA_ECO57 - Also known as H, letA. Experimental evidence at protein level: Swiss-Prot protein existence level 1. Antitoxin component of a type II toxin-antitoxin (TA) system which inhibits the post-segregational killing (PSK) of plasmid-free cells, also referred to as a plasmid addiction system. Binds to and blocks the activity of CcdB; will also remove bound CcdB protein from the CcdB-GyrA complex by forming a CcdA-CcdB complex, a process termed rejuvenation. Functions as a transcriptional corepressor for the ccdAB operon, repression also requires CcdB (By similarity). From Escherichia coli
   1989..2291    +  CDS            ccdB: CCDB_ECOLI - Also known as G, letB, letD. Experimental evidence at protein level: Swiss-Prot protein existence level 1. Toxic component of a type II toxin-antitoxin (TA) system, functioning in plasmid maintainence. Responsible for the post- segregational killing (PSK) of plasmid-free cells, also referred to as a plasmid addiction system. Half-life of over 2 hours. Cell killing by CcdB is accompanied by filamentation, defects in chromosome and plasmid segregation, defects in cell division, formation of anucleate cells, decreased DNA synthesis and plasmid loss. Interferes with the activity of DN
   2335..2459    -  protein_bind   attR2: mutant version of attR; recombination site for the Gateway® LR reaction LR Clonase™
   2503..2542    +  CDS            rop (fragment): Rop protein, which maintains plasmids at low copy number; rop
   2644..2684    +  misc_feature   bom (fragment): basis of mobility region from pBR322
   2789..2893    +  promoter       AmpR promoter: bla
   2894..3754    +  CDS            AmpR: β-lactamase; bla; confers resistance to ampicillin, carbenicillin, and related antibiotics
   3925..4513    +  rep_origin     ori: high-copy-number ColE1/pMB1/pBR322/pUC origin of replication
   4699..4750    -  misc_feature   bom (fragment): basis of mobility region from pBR322
   4757..4834    +  promoter       lacI promoter: lacI
   4835..5917    +  CDS            lacI: lac repressor; lacI; The lac repressor binds to the lac operator to inhibit transcription in E. coli. This inhibition can be relieved by adding lactose or isopropyl-β-D-thiogalactopyranoside (IPTG).
   5930..5951    +  protein_bind   CAP binding site: CAP binding activates transcription in the presence of cAMP. E. coli catabolite activator protein
   5966..5996    +  promoter       lac promoter: promoter for the E. coli lac operon
   6004..6020    +  protein_bind   lac operator: The lac repressor binds to the lac operator to inhibit transcription in E. coli. This inhibition can be relieved by adding lactose or isopropyl-β-D-thiogalactopyranoside (IPTG). lac repressor encoded by lacI
   6040..6213    +  CDS            lacZα: LacZα fragment of β-galactosidase; lacZ fragment
   6477..6593    -  CDS            yciV (fragment): RNAAM_ECOLI - Also known as trpH From Escherichia coli (strain K12).
   6669..6697    +  promoter       tac promoter: strong E. coli promoter; hybrid between the trp and lac UV5 promoters
