[The description below was written by a language model from this plasmid's Addgene catalogue record and pLannotate feature annotations shown in this document.]
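Description:
pGEX6P1-DEST is an empty Gateway destination vector for bacterial expression, made by inserting the RfB Gateway cassette into the SmaI site of the pGEX-6P-1 backbone. It replicates in E. coli from a high-copy ColE1/pMB1-type origin and carries a β-lactamase gene for ampicillin selection. The Gateway cassette adds a second marker, chloramphenicol acetyltransferase. Because the cassette also encodes the CcdB toxin, the unrecombined plasmid has to be maintained in a ccdB-tolerant strain, with both antibiotics recommended. The two full-length sequence records (depositor and repository sequencing, each 6,697 nt) describe the same circular plasmid with different start coordinates. Their annotations differ only in the lacI promoter, which is called lacIq in one and wild-type in the other.

The expression unit consists of the tac promoter and a lac operator, followed by the Schistosoma japonicum glutathione S-transferase coding sequence. Downstream lies the attR1–CmR–ccdB–attR2 cassette. A plasmid-borne lacI gene supplies repressor, so transcription stays low until it is induced with IPTG. In an LR recombination with an entry clone, the gene of interest replaces the region between the attR sites. This removes ccdB and CmR, so that correct recombinants can grow in standard strains under ampicillin selection alone. The resulting protein carries an N-terminal GST tag that, according to the record, can be removed with PreScission protease; the cleavage site itself is not annotated in the feature tables. Remnants of the backbone, such as a lacZα fragment and partial rop and bom sequences, are also present. The vector is intended for producing GST fusion proteins in E. coli, for which glutathione-affinity purification and tag removal are the usual applications.
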