Addgene plasmid #119749: pGEX6P1-DEST
Purpose: (Empty Backbone) Allows Gateway cloning of gene of interest into bacterial expression vector with PreScission Protease cleavable N-terminal GST tag.
Depositing lab: Andrew Jackson & Martin Reijns. Depositing organization: University of Edinburgh.
Backbone
  Vector backbone: pGEX-6-P1
  Backbone manufacturer: Amersham
  Backbone size (bp): 5000
  Modifications to backbone: RfB Gateway cassette cloned into pGEX6P1 SmaI site
  Vector type: Bacterial Expression
  Promoter: tac promoter
  Tag / fusion protein: GST (N terminal on insert)
Growth in bacteria
  Bacterial resistance: Chloramphenicol and Ampicillin, 25 & 100 μg/mL
  Growth temperature: 37°C
  Growth strain: ccdB Survival
  Growth instructions: Ideally grow with Ampicillin and Chloramphenicol in growth medium
  Copy number: High Copy
Gene/Insert
  Cloning method: Gateway Cloning
  Sequencing primers: 5′ PGEX5' - GGGCTGGCAAGCCACGTTTGGTG; 3′ PGEX3' - CCGGGAGCTGCATGTGTCAGAGG
Terms and licenses: Academic/Nonprofit Terms; Industry Terms: Not Available to Industry
How to cite: pGEX6P1-DEST was a gift from Andrew Jackson & Martin Reijns (Addgene plasmid # 119749 ; http://n2t.net/addgene:119749 ; RRID:Addgene_119749)
